>Addgene plasmid #193720 | pB80-hsKIF5B(1-560)Rigor-L-mVenus | addgene full sequence | sequence record 383731 | Addgene NGS Result
AGTCGCTGCGCGCTGCCTTCGCCCCGTGCCCCGCTCCGCCGCCGCCTCGCGCCGCCCGCCCCGGCTCTGA
CTGACCGCGTTACTCCCACAGGTGAGCGGGCGGGACGGCCCTTCTCCTCCGGGCTGTAATTAGCGCTTGG
TTTAATGACGGCTCGTTTCTTTTCTGTGGCTGCGTGAAAGCCTTAAAGGGCTCCGGGAGGGCCCTTTGTG
CGGGGGGGAGCGGCTCGGGGGGTGCGTGCGTGTGTGTGTGCGTGGGGAGCGCCGCGTGCGGCTCCGCGCT
GCCCGGCGGCTGTGAGCGCTGCGGGCGCGGCGCGGGGCTTTGTGCGCTCCGCAGTGTGCGCGAGGGGAGC
GCGGCCGGGGGCGGTGCCCCGCGGTGCGGGGGGGGCTGCGAGGGGAACAAAGGCTGCGTGCGGGGTGTGT
GCGTGGGGGGGTGAGCAGGGGGTGTGGGCGCGGCGGTCGGGCTGTAACCCCCCCCTGCACCCCCCTCCCC
GAGTTGCTGAGCACGGCCCGGCTTCGGGTGCGGGGCTCCGTGCGGGGCGTGGCGCGGGGCTCGCCGTGCC
GGGCGGGGGGKGGCGGCAGGKGGGGGTGCCGGGCGGGGCGGGGCCGCCYCGGGCCGGGGRGGGCTCGGGG
GRGGGGCGCGGCGGCCCCCGGAGCGCCGGCGGCTGTCGAGGCGCGGCGAGCCGCAGCCATTGCCTTTTAT
GGTAATCGTGCGAGAGGGCGCAGGGACTTCCTTTGTCCCAAATCTGTGCGGAGCCGAAATCTGGGAGGCG
CCGCCGCACCCCCTCTAGCGGGCGCGGGGCGAAGCGGTGCGGCGCCGGCAGGAAGGAAATGGGCGGGGAG
GGCCTTCGTGCGTCGCCGCGCCGCCGTCCCCTTCTCCATCTCCAGCCTCGGGGCTGTCCGCAGGGGGACG
GCTGCCTTCGGGGGGGACGGGGCAGGGCGGGGTTCGGCTTCTGGCGTGTGACCGGCGGGGTTTATATCTT
CCCTTCTCTGTTCCTCCGCAGCCCCCAAGCTAGGCAATTGGGCGCGCCACCATGGCGGACCTGGCCGAGT
GCAACATCAAAGTGATGTGTCGCTTCAGACCTCTCAACGAGTCTGAAGTGAACCGCGGCGACAAGTACAT
CGCCAAGTTTCAGGGAGAAGACACGGTCGTGATCGCGTCCAAGCCTTATGCATTTGATCGGGTGTTCCAG
TCAAGCACATCTCAAGAGCAAGTGTATAATGACTGTGCAAAGAAGATTGTTAAAGATGTACTTGAAGGAT
ATAATGGAACAATATTTGCATATGGACAAACATCCTCTGGGAAGACACACACAATGGAGGGTAAACTTCA
TGATCCAGAAGGCATGGGAATTATTCCAAGAATAGTGCAAGATATTTTTAATTATATTTACTCCATGGAT
GAAAATTTGGAATTTCATATTAAGGTTTCATATTTTGAAATATATTTGGATAAGATAAGGGACCTGTTAG
ATGTTTCAAAGACCAACCTTTCAGTTCATGAAGACAAAAACCGAGTTCCCTATGTAAAGGGGTGCACAGA
GCGTTTTGTATGTAGTCCAGATGAAGTTATGGATACCATAGATGAAGGAAAATCCAACAGACATGTAGCA
GTTACAAATATGAATGAACATAGCTCTAGGAGTCACAGTATATTTCTTATTAATGTCAAACAAGAGAACA
CACAAACGGAACAAAAGCTGAGTGGAAAACTTTATCTGGTTGATTTAGCTGCTAGTGAAAAGGTTAGTAA
AACTGGAGCTGAAGGTGCTGTGCTGGATGAAGCTAAAAACATCAACAAGTCACTTTCTGCTCTTGGAAAT
GTTATTTCTGCTTTGGCTGAGGGTAGTACATATGTTCCATATCGAGATAGTAAAATGACAAGAATCCTTC
AAGATTCATTAGGTGGCAACTGTAGAACCACTATTGTAATTTGCTGCTCTCCATCATCATACAATGAGTC
TGAAACAAAATCTACACTCTTATTTGGCCAAAGGGCCAAAACAATTAAGAACACAGTTTGTGTCAATGTG
GAGTTAACTGCAGAACAGTGGAAAAAGAAGTATGAAAAAGAAAAAGAAAAAAATAAGATCCTGCGGAACA
CTATTCAGTGGCTTGAAAATGAGCTCAACAGATGGCGTAATGGGGAGACGGTGCCTATTGATGAACAGTT
TGACAAAGAGAAAGCCAACTTGGAAGCTTTCACAGTGGATAAAGATATTACTCTTACCAATGATAAACCA
GCAACCGCAATTGGAGTTATAGGAAATTTTACTGATGCTGAAAGAAGAAAGTGTGAAGAAGAAATTGCTA
AATTATACAAACAGCTTGATGACAAGGATGAAGAAATTAACCAGCAAAGTCAACTGGTAGAGAAACTGAA
GACGCAAATGTTGGATCAGGAGGAGCTTTTGGCATCTACCAGAAGGGATCAAGACAATATGCAAGCTGAG
CTGAATCGCCTTCAAGCAGAAAATGATGCCTCTAAAGAAGAAGTGAAAGAAGTTTTACAGGCCCTAGAAG
AACTTGCTGTCAATTATGATCAGAAGTCTCAGGAAGTTGAAGACAAAACTAAGGAATATGAATTGCTTAG
TGATGAATTGAATCAGAAATCGGCAACTTTAGCGAGTATAGATGCTGAGCTTCAGAAACTTAAGGAAATG
ACCAACCACCAGAAAAAACGAGCAGCTGAGATGATGGCATCTTTACTAAAATCTAGAGGTGGCGGGGGCA
GTGGGGGAGGGGGAAGTGGAGGCGGCGGTTCTGGCGGGGGAGGCTCCGGTGGCGGGGGGAGCGGGGGTGG
GAGTAAGCTTGTGAGCAAGGGCGAGGAGCTGTTCACCGGGGTGGTGCCCATCCTGGTCGAGCTGGACGGC
GACGTAAACGGCCACAAGTTCAGCGTGTCCGGCGAGGGCGAGGGCGATGCCACCTACGGCAAGCTGACCC
TGAAGTTGATCTGCACCACCGGCAAGCTGCCCGTGCCCTGGCCCACCCTCGTGACCACCCTCGGCTACGG
CCTGCAGTGCTTCGCCCGCTACCCCGACCACATGAAGCAGCACGACTTCTTCAAGTCCGCCATGCCCGAA
GGCTACGTCCAGGAGCGCACCATCTTCTTCAAGGACGACGGCAACTACAAGACCCGCGCCGAGGTGAAGT
TCGAGGGCGACACCCTGGTGAACCGCATCGAGCTGAAGGGCATCGACTTCAAGGAGGACGGCAACATCCT
GGGGCACAAGCTGGAGTACAACTACAACAGCCACAACGTCTATATCATGGCCGACAAGCAGAAGAACGGC
ATCAAGGCAAACTTCAAGATCCGCCACAACATCGAGGACGGCGGCGTGCAGCTCGCCGACCACTACCAGC
AGAACACCCCCATCGGCGACGGCCCCGTGCTGCTGCCCGACAACCACTACCTGAGCTACCAGTCCAAACT
GAGCAAAGACCCCAACGAGAAGCGCGATCACATGGTCCTGCTGGAGTTCGTGACCGCCGCCGGGATCACT
CTCGGCATGGACGAGCTGTACAAGTGAATACGTATGTGTAATTATGTGAACGCGTACCGGTCCTAGATAA
GTAATGATCATAATCAGCCATATCACATCTGTAGAGGTTTTACTTGCTTTAAAAAACCTCCCACACCTCC
CCCTGAACCTGAAACATAAAATGAATGCAATTGTTGTTGTTAACTTGTTTATTGCAGCTTATAATGGTTA
CAAATAAAGCAATAGCATCACAAATTTCACAAATAAAGCATTTTTTTCACTGCATTCTAGTTGTGGTTTG
TCCAAACTCATCAATGTATCTTATCATGTCTGGATCAATTCGTAATCATGTCATAGCTGTTTCCTGTGTG
AAATTGTTATCCGCTCACAATTCCACACAACATACGAGCCGGAAGCATAAAGTGTAAAGCCTGGGGTGCC
TAATGAGTGAGCTAACTCACATTAATTGCGTTGCGCTCACTGCCCGCTTTCCAGTCGGGAAACCTGTCGT
GCCAGCTGCATTAATGAATCGGCCAACGCGCGGGGAGAGGCGGTTTGCGTATTGGGCGCTCTTCCGCTTC
CTCGCTCACTGACTCGCTGCGCTCGGTCGTTCGGCTGCGGCGAGCGGTATCAGCTCACTCAAAGGCGGTA
ATACGGTTATCCACAGAATCAGGGGATAACGCAGGAAAGAACATGTGAGCAAAAGGCCAGCAAAAGGCCA
GGAACCGTAAAAAGGCCGCGTTGCTGGCGTTTTTCCATAGGCTCCGCCCCCCTGACGAGCATCACAAAAA
TCGACGCTCAAGTCAGAGGTGGCGAAACCCGACAGGACTATAAAGATACCAGGCGTTTCCCCCTGGAAGC
TCCCTCGTGCGCTCTCCTGTTCCGACCCTGCCGCTTACCGGATACCTGTCCGCCTTTCTCCCTTCGGGAA
GCGTGGCGCTTTCTCATAGCTCACGCTGTAGGTATCTCAGTTCGGTGTAGGTCGTTCGCTCCAAGCTGGG
CTGTGTGCACGAACCCCCCGTTCAGCCCGACCGCTGCGCCTTATCCGGTAACTATCGTCTTGAGTCCAAC
CCGGTAAGACACGACTTATCGCCACTGGCAGCAGCCACTGGTAACAGGATTAGCAGAGCGAGGTATGTAG
GCGGTGCTACAGAGTTCTTGAAGTGGTGGCCTAACTACGGCTACACTAGAAGAACAGTATTTGGTATCTG
CGCTCTGCTGAAGCCAGTTACCTTCGGAAAAAGAGTTGGTAGCTCTTGATCCGGCAAACAAACCACCGCT
GGTAGCGGTGGTTTTTTTGTTTGCAAGCAGCAGATTACGCGCAGAAAAAAAGGATCTCAAGAAGATCCTT
TGATCTTTTCTACGGGGTCTGACGCTCAGTGGAACGAAAACTCACGTTAAGGGATTTTGGTCATGAGATT
ATCAAAAAGGATCTTCACCTAGATCCTTTTAAATTAAAAATGAAGTTTTAAATCAATCTAAAGTATATAT
GAGTAAACTTGGTCTGACAGTTACCAATGCTTAATCAGTGAGGCACCTATCTCAGCGATCTGTCTATTTC
GTTCATCCATAGTTGCCTGACTCCCCGTCGTGTAGATAACTACGATACGGGAGGGCTTACCATCTGGCCC
CAGTGCTGCAATGATACCGCGAGACCCACGCTCACCGGCTCCAGATTTATCAGCAATAAACCAGCCAGCC
GGAAGGGCCGAGCGCAGAAGTGGTCCTGCAACTTTATCCGCCTCCATCCAGTCTATTAATTGTTGCCGGG
AAGCTAGAGTAAGTAGTTCGCCAGTTAATAGTTTGCGCAACGTTGTTGCCATTGCTACAGGCATCGTGGT
GTCACGCTCGTCGTTTGGTATGGCTTCATTCAGCTCCGGTTCCCAACGATCAAGGCGAGTTACATGATCC
CCCATGTTGTGCAAAAAAGCGGTTAGCTCCTTCGGTCCTCCGATCGTTGTCAGAAGTAAGTTGGCCGCAG
TGTTATCACTCATGGTTATGGCAGCACTGCATAATTCTCTTACTGTCATGCCATCCGTAAGATGCTTTTC
TGTGACTGGTGAGTACTCAACCAAGTCATTCTGAGAATAGTGTATGCGGCGACCGAGTTGCTCTTGCCCG
GCGTCAATACGGGATAATACCGCGCCACATAGCAGAACTTTAAAAGTGCTCATCATTGGAAAACGTTCTT
CGGGGCGAAAACTCTCAAGGATCTTACCGCTGTTGAGATCCAGTTCGATGTAACCCACTCGTGCACCCAA
CTGATCTTCAGCATCTTTTACTTTCACCAGCGTTTCTGGGTGAGCAAAAACAGGAAGGCAAAATGCCGCA
AAAAAGGGAATAAGGGCGACACGGAAATGTTGAATACTCATACTCTTCCTTTTTCAATATTATTGAAGCA
TTTATCAGGGTTATTGTCTCATGAGCGGATACATATTTGAATGTATTTAGAAAAATAAACAAATAGGGGT
TCCGCGCACATTTCCCCGAAAAGTGCCACCTGACGTCTAAGAAACCATTATTATCATGACATTAACCTAT
AAAAATAGGCGTATCACGAGGCCCTTTCGTCTCGCGCGTTTCGGTGATGACGGTGAAAACCTCTGACACA
TGCAGCTCCCGGAGACGGTCACAGCTTGTCTGTAAGCGGATGCCGGGAGCAGACAAGCCCGTCAGGGCGC
GTCAGCGGGTGTTGGCGGGTGTCGGGGCTGGCTTAACTATGCGGCATCAGAGCAGATTGTACTGAGAGTG
CACCATATGCGGTGTGAAATACCGCACAGATGCGTAAGGAGAAAATACCGCATCAGGCGCCATTCGCCAT
TCAGGCTGCGCAACTGTTGGGAAGGGCGATCGGTGCGGGCCTCTTCGCTATTACGCCAGCTGGCGAAAGG
GGGATGTGCTGCAAGGCGATTAAGTTGGGTAACGCCAGGGTTTTCCCAGTCACGACGTTGTAAAACGACG
GCCAGTGCCAAGTTGGGATCTTTGCATTGGCCCACGGCTCTCAGGATGGGGATGCTCCCCTTCAGCACCC
GGTTCCCCTTGGAAACTGATGGTCCTGGCTCTGTGGCATGGCAGTGGCACTGTGAGGAGCCCCCTACCAG
CAGCACACAGTGGGGTTGGCACTGCCACGCTCCGGATGCCGCGCTCTGATCCAACCCCATAATCAAGGGA
ACCCGAATTGCCCCATCATTGCCCCCACCACCCCCATCCTGCCGGGCCCTCACACCCCACGCTGCCTTCT
GGTGACATTCCCCAGCCCAAACCCACGGCTTCATGGCTACCGCGGGGCATTTCCCATTGCCGCCCCATTA
TCAGCTCTGCACACCTCCCGCTGTACCCATGCCTCGTGGCTGCCCTTCTTTGACGTATAATCTTCTAATT
AATACCCGGCCTTGTCAAAGTGGAGCACAAACGTTAATTAATTCCCCAGCAGGCAGGTAATTAACAGTGT
GACTCCCTTTTTGCTGCGAGTGGGGCTGATACAGAGAGATGTGGCACTATGGAGCCCACGGGGTCCTGGC
ACTGGGTGCCCACGGAGGTCCCCATGTGCTGCAGTGTCACCGCCTCCGAGGAGACAGTATTGTCCCTGCG
GTGTCCCTGCAGCTCAGCTCTGTCCACAGGGCCACCTCCAGTTTGGAGGGGACACAATGCAGCCCCGATG
CAACCCATCCTCGCAGCATCCCAGGGACAAAGACCCCACTGCAAGACCGCACACAGGGCTGGGTCCCGCT
CCCCTAATATCTACAGTGCTTCTTGCATGGCCCCTTAATCAATGCAGTTAATCAGCATGCGCTCATGCAC
CGCTCTGGAGCTGCAAAGCCCCTCGCAGCGCTGCTCACCAACACCGCGCACCGCCCCGGCCCAGCCTGCA
GCACGCGCTGCAAACAGGAAAGAAACAAAATATTGCCCAAATGTAGGCAAAGGCATTCGGCTGCCTTGAC
CTCCGCCGGGCCGGGCCCTGCCTGACTCAGCTCCTTACTCAGCGCTCGCTTCCTCCCTCCGGCTGCCACC
GCCGCAGCGCACACCCTGACAAAGAGTGGCCCTTAACGGGCTCTGAGGTGCACCCAGCAGTGCACTCAGC
AGTCCAAGGGCCGGCCTGGAGGTTTGCACCGCTACGTGCTGACATTAGCATTGAACTTGGCCCTGGGTAG
TGCTGCAGGCCGGGCGGGGTGGGTGTAGAGAGTGCAGCGCGCGTTGCACCCGGTGCCCCTTCCCCTCCCT
TGCATCCCAGCAGGCTGCACCCCAGCACCAGGCCCGTGCATGCATGCTCCTGGTGTTATTGCAGCCTGGT
GCATGCATGCGTCTTGATGGTGCAGCGCTGTGCATGCATCCTCCTTGGTGTGTAGCAGTCTAGTGCATGC
ATACCCCTCGGTGTTATTGCTGCTCTGTGCACGCACGCTCATTGTATCACTTCATCCCAGTGCATGCACT
CACACTGGAGCGATTGCTGCTCGGTGCACGCACACTCATTGTATCACTGCAGCTCAGTGGCTGCACGCAC
ACCGGTGTTATTGCTGCTCGGTGCGTGCATGCACATCAGTGTCGCTGCAGCTCAGTGCATGCACGCTCAT
TGCCCATCGCTATCCCTGCCTCTCCTGCTGGCGCTCCCCGGGAGGTGACTTCAAGGGGACCGCAGGACCA
CCTCGGGGGTGGGGGGAGGGCTGCACACGCGGACCCCGCTCCCCCTCCCCAACAAAGCACTGTGGAATCA
AAAAGGGGGGAGGGGGGATGGAGGGGCGCGTCACACCCCCGCCCCACACCCTCACCTCGAGGTGAGCCCC
ACGTTCTGCTTCACTCTCCCCATCTCCCCCCCCTCCCCACCCCCAATTTTGTATTTATTTATTTTTTAAT
TATTTTGTGCAGCGATGGGGGCGGGGGGGGGGGGGGCGCGCGCCAGGCGGGGCGGGGCGGGGCGRGGGGC
GGGGCGGGGCGAGGCGGAGAGGTGCGGCGGCAGCCAATCAGAGCGGCGCGCTCCGAAAGTTTCCTTTTAT
GGCGAGGCGGCGGCGGCGGCGGCCCTATAAAAAGCGAAGCGCGCGGCGGGCGGG
Features (pLannotate 1.2.2; 16 found; start..end, strand, type, name):
   1032..2711    +  CDS            KIF5B (fragment): KINH_HUMAN - Also known as KNS, KNS1. Experimental evidence at protein level: Swiss-Prot protein existence level 1. Microtubule-dependent motor required for normal distribution of mitochondria and lysosomes. Can induce formation of neurite-like membrane protrusions in non-neuronal cells in a ZFYVE27-dependent manner (By similarity). Regulates centrosome and nuclear positioning during mitotic entry. During the G2 phase of the cell cycle in a BICD2- dependent manner, antagonizes dynein function and drives the separation of nuclei and centrosomes (PubMed:20386726). Required for anterograde axonal
   2808..3524    +  CDS            mVenus: mVenus is a basic (constitutively fluorescent) yellow fluorescent protein published in 2006, derived from Aequorea victoria. It is reported to be a rapidly-maturing monomer with moderate acid sensitivity.
   3574..3659    +  CDS            large T antigen (fragment): large T antigen from SV40 (simian virus 40)
   3682..3816    +  polyA_signal   SV40 poly(A) signal: SV40 polyadenylation signal
   3854..3870    -  protein_bind   lac operator: The lac repressor binds to the lac operator to inhibit transcription in E. coli. This inhibition can be relieved by adding lactose or isopropyl-β-D-thiogalactopyranoside (IPTG). lac repressor encoded by lacI
   3878..3908    -  promoter       lac promoter: promoter for the E. coli lac operon
   3923..3944    -  protein_bind   CAP binding site: CAP binding activates transcription in the presence of cAMP. E. coli catabolite activator protein
   3957..4049    -  CDS            lacI (fragment): lac repressor; lacI; The lac repressor binds to the lac operator to inhibit transcription in E. coli. This inhibition can be relieved by adding lactose or isopropyl-β-D-thiogalactopyranoside (IPTG).
   4232..4820    -  rep_origin     ori: high-copy-number ColE1/pMB1/pBR322/pUC origin of replication
   4991..5851    -  CDS            AmpR: β-lactamase; bla; confers resistance to ampicillin, carbenicillin, and related antibiotics
   5852..5956    -  promoter       AmpR promoter: bla
   6051..6086    +  CDS            rop (fragment): Rop protein, which maintains plasmids at low copy number; rop
   6188..6287    +  misc_feature   bom (fragment): basis of mobility region from pBR322
   6293..6447    -  CDS            lacZα (fragment): LacZα fragment of β-galactosidase; lacZ fragment
   8247..8522    +  promoter       chicken β-actin promoter: No description available
   8523..968     +  intron         chimeric intron (across the origin): chimera between introns from chicken β-actin and rabbit β-globin
