[The description below was written by a language model from this plasmid's Addgene catalogue record and pLannotate feature annotations shown in this document.]
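Description:
pB80-hsKIF5B(1-560)Rigor-L-mVenus is a mammalian expression plasmid of about 8.5 kb built on a chicken β-actin promoter backbone. It is propagated in E. coli through a high-copy ColE1/pUC-type origin and selected with ampicillin via the β-lactamase gene and its own promoter. The annotation also picks up short remnants of lac regulatory elements, lacI, lacZα, rop and the pBR322 bom region. These appear to be cloning-vector leftovers rather than functional parts of the payload.

The expression cassette starts with the chicken β-actin promoter, followed by an intron annotated as a chimeric chicken β-actin/rabbit β-globin intron that spans the sequence origin; introns of this kind generally improve transcript processing and expression in mammalian cells. Downstream lies the coding sequence for residues 1–560 of human kinesin-1 heavy chain KIF5B, a truncation containing the N-terminal motor domain. It carries the G234A "rigor" mutation. Rigor mutations of this kind lock kinesin in a tightly microtubule-bound, non-motile state. The gap between the annotated KIF5B and mVenus features is consistent with the linker implied by the "L" in the name. The C-terminal tag is mVenus, a monomeric yellow fluorescent protein, recorded here as lacking its initiator methionine and carrying a Thr154Met change. A small SV40 large T antigen fragment and the SV40 polyadenylation signal terminate the transcript.

According to the record, the construct is used to express a fluorescent, immotile kinesin-1 that anchors microtubules. The associated work concerns microtubule network mobility during neuronal polarization and axon specification, and the mVenus signal allows the anchoring protein to be visualised in cells.
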