Addgene plasmid #193720: pB80-hsKIF5B(1-560)Rigor-L-mVenus
Purpose: Expression of mVenus tagged human kinesin-1 (KIF5B aa1-560) to anchor microtubules
Depositing lab: Lukas Kapitein. Depositing organization: Utrecht University. Publication: Local changes in microtubule network mobility instruct neuronal polarization and axon specification. Burute M, Jansen KI, Mihajlovic M, Vermonden T, Kapitein LC. Sci Adv. 2022 Nov 4;8(44):eabo2343. doi: 10.1126/sciadv.abo2343. Epub 2022 Nov 4. PubMed 36332030.
Backbone
  Vector backbone: B-actin
  Vector type: Mammalian Expression
Growth in bacteria
  Bacterial resistance: Ampicillin, 100 μg/mL
  Growth temperature: 37°C
  Growth strain: DH5alpha
  Copy number: High Copy
Gene/Insert
  Gene/Insert name: hsKIF5B(1-560)Rigor-L-mVenus
  Species: H. sapiens (human), Synthetic
  Mutation: hsKIF5B(aa1-560), RIGOR: G234A; mVenus: Met1Del, Thr154Met;
  Entrez Gene: KIF5B (a.k.a. HEL-S-61, KINH, KNS, KNS1, UKHC)
  Promoter: Chicken beta-actin
  Tag / fusion protein: mVenus (C terminal on insert)
  Cloning method: Restriction Enzyme; 5′ cloning site unknown (unknown if destroyed)
Terms and licenses: Academic/Nonprofit Terms; Industry Terms: Not Available to Industry
Depositor comments: internal plasmid ID: pKJ117
How to cite: pB80-hsKIF5B(1-560)Rigor-L-mVenus was a gift from Lukas Kapitein (Addgene plasmid # 193720 ; http://n2t.net/addgene:193720 ; RRID:Addgene_193720)
